Addgene plasmid #245618: pICSL50063
Purpose: Level 0 Golden Gate part C-Terminal Tag with overhangs TTCG - GCTT
Depositing lab: Mark Youles. Depositing organization: Sainsbury Laboratory, Norwich.
Backbone
  Vector backbone: pICSL01003
  Backbone size w/o insert (bp): 2244
  Vector type: Synthetic Biology
Growth in bacteria
  Bacterial resistance: Spectinomycin, 50 μg/mL
  Growth temperature: 37°C
  Growth strain: DH5alpha
  Copy number: High Copy
Gene/Insert
  Gene/Insert name: C-Terminal tag mCherry + 6xHA
  Species: Discosoma sp.
  Insert size (bp): 907
  Mutation: BsaI/BpiI sites removed by point-mutation
  Cloning method: Restriction Enzyme; 5′ cloning site BsaI (destroyed during cloning); 3′ cloning site BsaI (destroyed during cloning)
  Sequencing primers: 5′ TCACATGTTCTTTCCTGCG; 3′ GTCTCATGAGCGGATACATATTTGAATG
Terms and licenses: Academic/Nonprofit Terms; Industry Terms: Not Available to Industry
Depositor comments: Level 0 C-Terminal tag module used for GoldenGate assemblies using the MoClo overhang syntax
How to cite: pICSL50063 was a gift from Mark Youles (Addgene plasmid # 245618 ; http://n2t.net/addgene:245618 ; RRID:Addgene_245618)
