[The description below was written by a language model from this plasmid's Addgene catalogue record and pLannotate feature annotations shown in this document.]
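Description:
pICSL50063 is a Level 0 Golden Gate part plasmid built on the small pICSL01003 synthetic-biology backbone and intended for modular assembly using the MoClo overhang syntax. It is a bacterial cloning vector only. It replicates in E. coli from a high-copy ColE1/pUC-type origin and is selected with spectinomycin through an aadA gene. In the feature table, aadA lies downstream of an AmpR (bla) promoter annotation. Short fragments annotated as integrase, gentamicin acetyltransferase and lacI sit around the resistance cassette and near the end of the record. These are most plausibly remnants of the sequences from which the backbone was derived rather than functional genes.

The payload is a roughly 0.9 kb C-terminal tag module consisting of mCherry, the monomeric red fluorescent protein derived from Discosoma sp., followed directly by HA epitope repeats. These repeats are annotated as two partial 3xHA blocks, consistent with the 6xHA described in the catalogue entry. Internal BsaI and BpiI recognition sites were removed by point mutation, so the part is not cut internally by the Type IIS enzymes used in Golden Gate reactions. The module is defined by the fusion overhangs TTCG and GCTT. In a one-pot assembly, these overhangs position it after a coding sequence and before a terminator part, giving an in-frame C-terminal fusion. The plasmid carries no promoter or terminator for expressing the tag itself; these come from other parts combined at the next assembly level. The resulting fusions allow a protein of interest to be followed by red fluorescence and detected or immunoprecipitated through the HA epitopes. The record does not specify a particular downstream expression host.
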