Features (pLannotate 1.2.2; 9 found; start..end, strand, type, name):
     12..719     +  CDS            mCherry: mCherry is a basic (constitutively fluorescent) red fluorescent protein published in 2004, derived from Discosoma sp.. It is reported to be a very rapidly-maturing monomer with low acid sensitivity.
    720..808     +  CDS            3xHA (fragment): three tandem HA epitope tags
    822..882     +  CDS            3xHA (fragment): three tandem HA epitope tags
   1037..1141    +  promoter       AmpR promoter: bla
   1132..1212    -  CDS            int (fragment): INT2_ECOLX - Protein inferred from homology: Swiss-Prot protein existence level 3. Putative integrase believed to be involved in the insertion of antibiotic resistance genes into plasmids and transposons. From Escherichia coli.
   1300..1356    +  CDS            GmR (fragment): gentamycin acetyltransferase; aacC1; confers resistance to gentamycin
   1363..2151    +  CDS            aadA: S3AD_ECOLX - Experimental evidence at protein level: Swiss-Prot protein existence level 1. Mediates bacterial resistance to the antibiotics streptomycin and spectinomycin. From Escherichia coli.
   2325..2913    +  rep_origin     ori: high-copy-number ColE1/pMB1/pBR322/pUC origin of replication
   3096..3145    +  CDS            lacI (fragment): lac repressor; lacI; The lac repressor binds to the lac operator to inhibit transcription in E. coli. This inhibition can be relieved by adding lactose or isopropyl-β-D-thiogalactopyranoside (IPTG).
>Addgene plasmid #245618 | pICSL50063 | addgene full sequence | sequence record 495528 | Addgene NGS Result
GGTCTCATTCGATGGTGAGCAAGGGCGAGGAGGATAACATGGCCATCATCAAGGAGTTCATGCGCTTCAA
GGTGCACATGGAGGGCTCCGTGAACGGCCACGAGTTCGAGATCGAGGGCGAGGGCGAGGGCCGCCCCTAC
GAGGGCACCCAGACCGCCAAGCTGAAGGTGACCAAGGGTGGCCCCCTGCCCTTCGCCTGGGACATCCTGT
CCCCTCAGTTCATGTACGGCTCCAAGGCCTACGTGAAGCACCCCGCCGACATCCCCGACTACTTGAAGCT
GTCCTTCCCCGAGGGCTTCAAGTGGGAGCGCGTGATGAACTTCGAGGACGGCGGCGTGGTGACCGTGACC
CAGGACTCCTCCCTGCAGGACGGCGAGTTCATCTACAAGGTGAAGCTGCGCGGCACCAACTTCCCCTCCG
ACGGCCCCGTAATGCAGAAGAAAACCATGGGCTGGGAGGCCTCCTCCGAGCGGATGTACCCCGAGGACGG
CGCCCTGAAGGGCGAGATCAAGCAGAGGCTGAAGCTGAAGGACGGCGGCCACTACGACGCTGAGGTCAAG
ACCACCTACAAGGCCAAGAAGCCCGTGCAGCTGCCCGGCGCCTACAACGTCAACATCAAGTTGGACATCA
CCTCCCACAACGAGGACTACACCATCGTGGAACAGTACGAACGCGCCGAGGGCCGCCACTCCACCGGCGG
CATGGACGAGCTGTACAAGTACCCATACGATGTTCCTGACTATGCGGGCTATCCCTATGACGTCCCGGAC
TATGCAGGATTGTATCCATATGACGTTCCAGATTACGCCACTAGAGCTGCTTACCCATACGATGTTCCTG
ACTATGCGGGCTATCCCTATGACGTCCCGGACTATGCAGGATTGTACCCGTACGATGTGCCCGACTACGC
TTGAGCTTTGAGACCACGTGGCTCTTCAGTGGACGAAAGGGCCTCGTGATACGCCTATTTTTATAGGTTA
ATGTCATGATAATAATGGTTTCTTAGACGTCAGGTGGCACTTTTCGGGGAAATGTGCGCGGAACCCCTAT
TTGTTTATTTTTCTAAATACATTCAAATATGTATCCGCTCATGAGACAATAACCCTGATAAATGCTTCAA
TAATATTGAAAAAGGAAGAGTATGCGCTCACGCAACTGGTCCAGAACCTTGACCGAACGCAGCGGTGGTA
ACGGCGCAGTGGCGGTTTTCATGGCTTGTTATGACTGTTTTTTTTTGGGGTACAGTCTATGCCTCGGGCA
TCCAAGCAGCAAGCGCGTTACGCCGTGGGTCGATGTTTGATGTTATGGAGCAGCAACGATGTTACGCAGC
AGGGCAGTCGCCCTAAAACAAAGTTAAACATCATGAGGGAAGCGGTGATCGCCGAAGTATCGACTCAACT
ATCAGAGGTAGTTGGCGTCATCGAGCGCCATCTCGAACCGACGTTGCTGGCCGTACATTTGTACGGCTCC
GCAGTGGATGGCGGCCTGAAGCCACACAGCGATATTGATTTGCTGGTTACGGTGACCGTAAGGCTTGATG
AAACAACGCGGCGAGCTTTGATCAACGACCTTTTGGAAACTTCGGCTTCCCCTGGAGAGAGCGAGATTCT
CCGCGCTGTAGAAGTCACCATTGTTGTGCACGACGACATCATTCCGTGGCGTTATCCAGCTAAGCGCGAA
CTGCAATTTGGAGAATGGCAGCGCAATGACATTCTTGCAGGTATCTTCGAGCCAGCCACGATCGACATTG
ATCTGGCTATCTTGCTGACAAAAGCAAGAGAACATAGCGTTGCCTTGGTAGGTCCAGCGGCGGAGGAACT
CTTTGATCCGGTTCCTGAACAGGATCTATTTGAGGCGCTAAATGAAACCTTAACGCTATGGAACTCGCCG
CCCGACTGGGCTGGCGATGAGCGAAATGTAGTGCTTACGTTGTCCCGCATTTGGTACAGCGCAGTAACCG
GCAAAATCGCGCCGAAGGATGTCGCTGCCGACTGGGCAATGGAGCGCCTGCCGGCCCAGTATCAGCCCGT
CATACTTGAAGCTAGACAGGCTTATCTTGGACAAGAAGAAGATCGCTTGGCCTCGCGCGCAGATCAGTTG
GAAGAATTTGTCCATTACGTAAAAGGCGAGATCACCAAGGTAGTCGGCAAATAACTGTCAGACCAAGTTT
ACTCATATATACTTTAGATTGATTTAAAACTTCATTTTTAATTTAAAAGGATCTAGGTGAAGATCCTTTT
TGATAATCTCATGACCAAAATCCCTTAACGTGAGTTTTCGTTCCACTGAGCGTCAGACCCCGTAGAAAAG
ATCAAAGGATCTTCTTGAGATCCTTTTTTTCTGCGCGTAATCTGCTGCTTGCAAACAAAAAAACCACCGC
TACCAGCGGTGGTTTGTTTGCCGGATCAAGAGCTACCAACTCTTTTTCCGAAGGTAACTGGCTTCAGCAG
AGCGCAGATACCAAATACTGTTCTTCTAGTGTAGCCGTAGTTAGGCCACCACTTCAAGAACTCTGTAGCA
CCGCCTACATACCTCGCTCTGCTAATCCTGTTACCAGTGGCTGCTGCCAGTGGCGATAAGTCGTGTCTTA
CCGGGTTGGACTCAAGACGATAGTTACCGGATAAGGCGCAGCGGTCGGGCTGAACGGGGGGTTCGTGCAC
ACAGCCCAGCTTGGAGCGAACGACCTACACCGAACTGAGATACCTACAGCGTGAGCTATGAGAAAGCGCC
ACGCTTCCCGAAGGGAGAAAGGCGGACAGGTATCCGGTAAGCGGCAGGGTCGGAACAGGAGAGCGCACGA
GGGAGCTTCCAGGGGGAAACGCCTGGTATCTTTATAGTCCTGTCGGGTTTCGCCACCTCTGACTTGAGCG
TCGATTTTTGTGATGCTCGTCAGGGGGGCGGAGCCTATGGAAAAACGCCAGCAACGCGGCCTTTTTACGG
TTCCTGGCCTTTTGCTGGCCTTTTGCTCACATGTTCTTTCCTGCGTTATCCCCTGATTCTGTGGATAACC
GTATTACCGCCTTTGAGTGAGCTGATACCGCTCGCCGCAGCCGAACGACCGAGCGCAGCGAGTCAGTGAG
CGAGGAAGCGGAAGAGCGCCCAATACGCAAACCGCCTCTCCCCGCGCGTTGGCCGATTCATTAATCACTG
T
